Addgene plasmid #191066: pEY69
Purpose: ceh-24 fluorescent neural reporter driving nuclear CYOFP expression (refer to NeuroPAL paper for expression)
Depositing lab: Oliver Hobert & Eviatar Yemini. Depositing organization: Columbia University. Publication: NeuroPAL: A Multicolor Atlas for Whole-Brain Neuronal Identification in C. elegans. Yemini E, Lin A, Nejatbakhsh A, Varol E, Sun R, Mena GE, Samuel ADT, Paninski L, Venkatachalam V, Hobert O. Cell. 2021 Jan 7;184(1):272-288.e11. doi: 10.1016/j.cell.2020.12.012. Epub 2020 Dec 29. PubMed 33378642.
Backbone
  Vector backbone: pPD95.62
  Vector type: Worm Expression
Growth in bacteria
  Bacterial resistance: Ampicillin, 100 μg/mL
  Growth temperature: 37°C
  Growth strain: DH5alpha
  Copy number: Unknown
Gene/Insert
  Gene/Insert name: ceh-24
  Species: C. elegans (nematode)
  Mutation: None
  Entrez Gene: ceh-24
  Cloning method: Gibson Cloning
Terms and licenses: Academic/Nonprofit Terms; Industry Terms: Not Available to Industry
How to cite: pEY69 was a gift from Oliver Hobert & Eviatar Yemini (Addgene plasmid # 191066 ; http://n2t.net/addgene:191066 ; RRID:Addgene_191066)
