[The description below was written by a language model from this plasmid's Addgene catalogue record and pLannotate feature annotations shown in this document.]
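Description:
pEY69 is a C. elegans expression plasmid built on the pPD95.62 worm reporter backbone and assembled by Gibson cloning. It is one of the single-reporter components associated with the NeuroPAL multicolor atlas for whole-brain neuronal identification. In E. coli it is maintained through a high-copy ColE1/pUC-type origin and selected with ampicillin via the β-lactamase gene and its native promoter. Residual backbone pieces, including fragments of rop, bom and lacI and the lac promoter/operator region with part of the pUC polylinker, are carried over from the parental vector and are not part of the reporter design.

The catalogue lists the insert as ceh-24 from C. elegans, and the stated purpose indicates that this sequence serves as the driver for reporter expression in neurons. The automated annotation does not label a ceh-24 element. An unannotated stretch of roughly 600 nt lies between the polylinker fragment and the reporter coding region and may correspond to it, but the record does not define its boundaries.

Downstream, a short fragment matching worm-optimised GFP precedes a full CyOFP1 coding sequence. CyOFP1 is a monomeric, fast-maturing, long-Stokes-shift orange fluorescent protein. It is followed closely by his-11, which encodes C. elegans histone H2B. This arrangement is consistent with a CyOFP1–histone fusion that tethers the fluorophore to chromatin, giving the nuclear-localised signal described in the purpose field. A 3' UTR is not annotated, and the short aex-5 match downstream of his-11 is of unclear significance.

The construct is intended for generating transgenic worms in which ceh-24-expressing neurons are marked by nuclear CyOFP. The record defers to the NeuroPAL publication for the exact expression pattern.
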