Features (pLannotate 1.2.2; 14 found; start..end, strand, type, name):
    152..169     -  misc_feature   MCS (fragment): pUC18/19 multiple cloning site
    760..811     +  CDS            mEGFP (fragment): monomeric enhanced GFP, optimized with synthetic introns for expression in C. elegans
    818..1618    +  CDS            CyOFP1: CyOFP1 is a basic (constitutively fluorescent) long stokes shift fluorescent protein published in 2016, derived from Entacmaea quadricolor. It is reported to be a very rapidly-maturing monomer with moderate acid sensitivity.
   1643..2005    +  CDS            his-11: H2B1_CAEEL - Experimental evidence at protein level: Swiss-Prot protein existence level 1. Core component of nucleosome. Nucleosomes wrap and compact DNA into chromatin, limiting DNA accessibility to the cellular machineries which require DNA as a template. Histones thereby play a central role in transcription regulation, DNA repair, DNA replication and chromosomal stability. DNA accessibility is regulated via a complex set of post-translational modifications of histones, also called histone code, and nucleosome remodeling. From Caenorhabditis elegans.
   2615..2767    +  CDS            aex-5 (fragment): AEX5_CAEEL - Also known as kpc-3 From Caenorhabditis elegans.
   2895..2930    +  CDS            rop (fragment): Rop protein, which maintains plasmids at low copy number; rop
   3032..3131    +  misc_feature   bom (fragment): basis of mobility region from pBR322
   3229..3333    +  promoter       AmpR promoter: bla
   3334..4194    +  CDS            AmpR: β-lactamase; bla; confers resistance to ampicillin, carbenicillin, and related antibiotics
   4365..4953    +  rep_origin     ori: high-copy-number ColE1/pMB1/pBR322/pUC origin of replication
   5136..5228    +  CDS            lacI (fragment): lac repressor; lacI; The lac repressor binds to the lac operator to inhibit transcription in E. coli. This inhibition can be relieved by adding lactose or isopropyl-β-D-thiogalactopyranoside (IPTG).
   5241..5262    +  protein_bind   CAP binding site: CAP binding activates transcription in the presence of cAMP. E. coli catabolite activator protein
   5277..5307    +  promoter       lac promoter: promoter for the E. coli lac operon
   5315..5331    +  protein_bind   lac operator: The lac repressor binds to the lac operator to inhibit transcription in E. coli. This inhibition can be relieved by adding lactose or isopropyl-β-D-thiogalactopyranoside (IPTG). lac repressor encoded by lacI
>Addgene plasmid #191066 | pEY69 | addgene full sequence | sequence record 375941 | Addgene NGS Result
TCACACAGGAAACAGCTATGACCATGATTACGCCAAGCTGTAAGTTTAAACATGATCTTACTAACTAACT
ATTCTCATTTAAATTTTCAGAGCTTAAAAATGGCTGAAATCACTCACAACGATGGATACGCTAACAACTT
GGAAATGAAATAAGCTTGCATGCCTGCAGTCTCAAGTGGTAACCGCCCTCTGGTATCAAAGCGATCCTAA
CGAGCCATCCTATATCGGTGGTCCTCCGTCACAATTAGGCGTAACCAATGATAATTGAGAAAAAGAGTGT
GGAAGAGATGGAGACGAAGACAGCTCAGCCACTTAGACGGTAATCAACAAGTGTTTGGAACACAATGAAT
TGAAAAAGAGGAGGAGAATCGAGAATTGTATTGAAATTCTTTTGAGCAGATTCATTCAGGTTTAAAATCA
TTTTAATTGACACATTTAAGTAAATTTTGTCACATTTTATAGTTGAAACAACTTTTTGGTTTAATTTAAA
AGATTAACACTCATTATCAGTTTTTTTTTCAATTTCTAGGTTTGTGGATTACACTTTCAGAGACAACACG
AATAAACCTGACAGTATCCCGGGATTGGCCAAAGGACCCAAAGGTATGTTTCGAATGATACTAACATAAC
ATAGAACATTTTCAGGAGGACCCTTGCTTGGAGGGTACCGAGCTCAGAAAAAATGACCGCTCCAAAGAAG
AAGCGCAAGGTTCCAGTCGAGAAGATGACTGCCCCAAAAAAGAAACGTAAGGTCCCGCGGGTAAGTTTAA
ACAGTTCGGTACTAACTAACCATACATATTTAAATTTTCAGCGCGCTGTGTCAAAAGGAGAAGAGCTTAT
TAAGGAGAATATGCGTTCCAAGCTCTACCTCGAGGGATCCGTCAACGGACACCAATTCAAGTGCACCCAC
GAGGGAGAGGGAAAGCCATACGAGGGAAAGCAAACCAACCGTATCAAGGTCGTCGAGGGAGGACCACTCC
CATTCGCCTTCGACATCCTCGCCACCCACTTCATGTACGGATCCAAGGTAAGTTTAAACATATATATACT
AACTAACCCTGATTATTTAAATTTTCAGGTCTTCATCAAGTACCCAGCCGACCTCCCAGACTACTTCAAG
CAATCCTTCCCAGAGGGATTCACCTGGGAGCGTGTCATGGTCTTCGAGGACGGAGGAGTCCTCACCGCCA
CCCAAGACACCTCCCTCCAAGACGGAGAGCTCATCTACAACGTCAAGGTCCGTGGAGTCAACTTCCCAGC
CAACGGACCAGTCATGCAAAAGAAGACCCTCGGATGGGAGCCATCCACCGAGACCATGTACCCAGCCGAC
GGAGGACTCGAGGGACGTTGCGACAAGGTAAGTTTAAACATGATTTTACTAACTAACTAATCTGATTTAA
ATTTTCAGGCCCTCAAGCTCGTCGGAGGAGGACACCTCCACGTCAACTTCAAGACCACCTACAAGTCCAA
GAAGCCAGTCAAGATGCCAGGAGTCCACTACGTCGACCGTCGTCTCGAGCGTATCAAGGAGGCCGACAAC
GAGACCTACGTCGAGCAATACGAGCACGCCGTCGCCCGTTACTCCAACCTCGGAGGAGGAATGGACGAGC
TCTACAAGCCTAGGATACCGGTGGGTGAAGACCCACCAAAGCCATCTGCCAAGGGAGCCAAGAAGGCCGC
CAAGACCGTTACGAAGCCAAAGGACGGAAAGAAGAGACGTCATGCCCGTAAGGAATCATACTCCGTCTAC
ATCTACCGTGTCCTCAAGCAAGTTCATCCAGACACTGGAGTTTCCTCCAAAGCCATGTCTATCATGAACT
CTTTTGTCAACGATGTCTTCGAGCGTATTGCTGCTGAAGCATCCCGTCTTGCTCACTACAACAAGCGTTC
CACAATCTCATCCCGCGAAATTCAGACCGCTGTCCGTCTGATCCTTCCAGGAGAGCTTGCCAAGCACGCC
GTGTCTGAGGGAACCAAGGCCGTTACCAAGTACACTTCCAGCAAGTAGGAATTCCAACTGAGCGCCGGTC
GCTACCATTACCAACTTGTCTGGTGTCAAAAATAATAGGGGCCGCTGTCATCAGAGTAAGTTTAAACTGA
GTTCTACTAACTAACGAGTAATATTTAAATTTTCAGCATCTCGCGCCCGTGCCTCTGACTTCTAAGTCCA
ATTACTCTTCAACATCCCTACATGCTCTTTCTCCCTGTGCTCCCACCCCCTATTTTTGTTATTATCAAAA
AACTTCTCTTAATTTCTTTGTTTTTTAGCTTCTTTTAAGTCACCTCTAACAATGAAATTGTGTAGATTCA
AAAATAGAATTAATTCGTAATAAAAAGTCGAAAAAAATTGTGCTCCCTCCCCCCATTAATAATAATTCTA
TCCCAAAATCTACACAATGTTCTGTGTACACTTCTTATGTTTTTTACTTCTGATAAATTTTTTTGAAACA
TCATAGAAAAAACCGCACACAAAATACCTTATCATATGTTACGTTTCAGTTTATGACCGCAATTTTTATT
TCTTCGCACGTCTGGGCCTCTCATGACGTCAAATCATGCTCATCGTGAAAAAGTTTTGGAGTATTTTTGG
AATTTTTCAATCAAGTGAAAGTTTATGAAATTAATTTTCCTGCTTTTGCTTTTTGGGGTTTCCCCTATTG
TTTGTCAAGATTTCGAGGACGGCGTTTTTCTTGCTAAAATCACAAGTATTGATGAGCACGATGCAAGAAA
GATCGGAAGAAGGTTTGGGTTTGAGGCTCAGTGGAAGGTGAGTAGAAGTTGATAATTTGAAAGTGGAGTA
GTGTCTATGGGGTTTTTGCCTTAAATGACAGAATACATTCCCAATATACCAAACATAACTGTTTCCTACT
AGTCGGCCGTACGGGCCCTTTCGTCTCGCGCGTTTCGGTGATGACGGTGAAAACCTCTGACACATGCAGC
TCCCGGAGACGGTCACAGCTTGTCTGTAAGCGGATGCCGGGAGCAGACAAGCCCGTCAGGGCGCGTCAGC
GGGTGTTGGCGGGTGTCGGGGCTGGCTTAACTATGCGGCATCAGAGCAGATTGTACTGAGAGTGCACCAT
ATGCGGTGTGAAATACCGCACAGATGCGTAAGGAGAAAATACCGCATCAGGCGGCCTTAAGGGCCTCGTG
ATACGCCTATTTTTATAGGTTAATGTCATGATAATAATGGTTTCTTAGACGTCAGGTGGCACTTTTCGGG
GAAATGTGCGCGGAACCCCTATTTGTTTATTTTTCTAAATACATTCAAATATGTATCCGCTCATGAGACA
ATAACCCTGATAAATGCTTCAATAATATTGAAAAAGGAAGAGTATGAGTATTCAACATTTCCGTGTCGCC
CTTATTCCCTTTTTTGCGGCATTTTGCCTTCCTGTTTTTGCTCACCCAGAAACGCTGGTGAAAGTAAAAG
ATGCTGAAGATCAGTTGGGTGCACGAGTGGGTTACATCGAACTGGATCTCAACAGCGGTAAGATCCTTGA
GAGTTTTCGCCCCGAAGAACGTTTTCCAATGATGAGCACTTTTAAAGTTCTGCTATGTGGCGCGGTATTA
TCCCGTATTGACGCCGGGCAAGAGCAACTCGGTCGCCGCATACACTATTCTCAGAATGACTTGGTTGAGT
ACTCACCAGTCACAGAAAAGCATCTTACGGATGGCATGACAGTAAGAGAATTATGCAGTGCTGCCATAAC
CATGAGTGATAACACTGCGGCCAACTTACTTCTGACAACGATCGGAGGACCGAAGGAGCTAACCGCTTTT
TTGCACAACATGGGGGATCATGTAACTCGCCTTGATCGTTGGGAACCGGAGCTGAATGAAGCCATACCAA
ACGACGAGCGTGACACCACGATGCCTGTAGCAATGGCAACAACGTTGCGCAAACTATTAACTGGCGAACT
ACTTACTCTAGCTTCCCGGCAACAATTAATAGACTGGATGGAGGCGGATAAAGTTGCAGGACCACTTCTG
CGCTCGGCCCTTCCGGCTGGCTGGTTTATTGCTGATAAATCTGGAGCCGGTGAGCGTGGGTCTCGCGGTA
TCATTGCAGCACTGGGGCCAGATGGTAAGCCCTCCCGTATCGTAGTTATCTACACGACGGGGAGTCAGGC
AACTATGGATGAACGAAATAGACAGATCGCTGAGATAGGTGCCTCACTGATTAAGCATTGGTAACTGTCA
GACCAAGTTTACTCATATATACTTTAGATTGATTTAAAACTTCATTTTTAATTTAAAAGGATCTAGGTGA
AGATCCTTTTTGATAATCTCATGACCAAAATCCCTTAACGTGAGTTTTCGTTCCACTGAGCGTCAGACCC
CGTAGAAAAGATCAAAGGATCTTCTTGAGATCCTTTTTTTCTGCGCGTAATCTGCTGCTTGCAAACAAAA
AAACCACCGCTACCAGCGGTGGTTTGTTTGCCGGATCAAGAGCTACCAACTCTTTTTCCGAAGGTAACTG
GCTTCAGCAGAGCGCAGATACCAAATACTGTTCTTCTAGTGTAGCCGTAGTTAGGCCACCACTTCAAGAA
CTCTGTAGCACCGCCTACATACCTCGCTCTGCTAATCCTGTTACCAGTGGCTGCTGCCAGTGGCGATAAG
TCGTGTCTTACCGGGTTGGACTCAAGACGATAGTTACCGGATAAGGCGCAGCGGTCGGGCTGAACGGGGG
GTTCGTGCACACAGCCCAGCTTGGAGCGAACGACCTACACCGAACTGAGATACCTACAGCGTGAGCTATG
AGAAAGCGCCACGCTTCCCGAAGGGAGAAAGGCGGACAGGTATCCGGTAAGCGGCAGGGTCGGAACAGGA
GAGCGCACGAGGGAGCTTCCAGGGGGAAACGCCTGGTATCTTTATAGTCCTGTCGGGTTTCGCCACCTCT
GACTTGAGCGTCGATTTTTGTGATGCTCGTCAGGGGGGCGGAGCCTATGGAAAAACGCCAGCAACGCGGC
CTTTTTACGGTTCCTGGCCTTTTGCTGGCCTTTTGCTCACATGTTCTTTCCTGCGTTATCCCCTGATTCT
GTGGATAACCGTATTACCGCCTTTGAGTGAGCTGATACCGCTCGCCGCAGCCGAACGACCGAGCGCAGCG
AGTCAGTGAGCGAGGAAGCGGAAGAGCGCCCAATACGCAAACCGCCTCTCCCCGCGCGTTGGCCGATTCA
TTAATGCAGCTGGCACGACAGGTTTCCCGACTGGAAAGCGGGCAGTGAGCGCAACGCAATTAATGTGAGT
TAGCTCACTCATTAGGCACCCCAGGCTTTACACTTTATGCTTCCGGCTCGTATGTTGTGTGGAATTGTGA
GCGGATAACAATT
